>Addgene plasmid #71797 | Venus-tagged Apollo-NADP+ | depositor full sequence | sequence record 133683 | Venus-tagged Apollo-NADP+ sequence 6233 bps
TAGTTATTAATAGTAATCAATTACGGGGTCATTAGTTCATAGCCCATATATGGAGTTCCGCGTTACATAA
CTTACGGTAAATGGCCCGCCTGGCTGACCGCCCAACGACCCCCGCCCATTGACGTCAATAATGACGTATG
TTCCCATAGTAACGCCAATAGGGACTTTCCATTGACGTCAATGGGTGGAGTATTTACGGTAAACTGCCCA
CTTGGCAGTACATCAAGTGTATCATATGCCAAGTACGCCCCCTATTGACGTCAATGACGGTAAATGGCCC
GCCTGGCATTATGCCCAGTACATGACCTTATGGGACTTTCCTACTTGGCAGTACATCTACGTATTAGTCA
TCGCTATTACCATGGTGATGCGGTTTTGGCAGTACATCAATGGGCGTGGATAGCGGTTTGACTCACGGGG
ATTTCCAAGTCTCCACCCCATTGACGTCAATGGGAGTTTGTTTTGGCACCAAAATCAACGGGACTTTCCA
AAATGTCGTAACAACTCCGCCCCATTGACGCAAATGGGCGGTAGGCGTGTACGGTGGGAGGTCTATATAA
GCAGAGCTGGTTTAGTGAACCGTCAGATCCGCTAGCGCTACCGGACTCAGATCTCGAGATGGCAGAGCAG
GTGGCCCTGAGCCGGACCCAGGTGTGCGGGATCCTGCGGGAAGAGCTTTTCCAGGGCGATGCCTTCCATC
AGTCGGATACACACATATTCATCATCATGGGTGCAGCGGGTGACCTGGCCAAGAAGAAGATCTACCCCAC
CATCTGGTGGCTGTTCCGGGATGGCCTTCTGCCCGAAAACACCTTCATCGTGGGCTATGCTCAGTCCCGC
CTCACAGTGGCTGACATCCGCAAACAGAGTGAGCCCTTCTTCAAGGCCACCCCAGAGGAGAAGCTCAAGC
TGGAGGACTTCTTTGCCCGCAACTCCTATGTGGCTGGCCAGTACGATGATGCAGCCTCCTACCAGCGCCT
CAACAGCCACATGAATGCCCTCCACCTGGGGTCACAGGCCAACCGCCTCTTCTACCTGGCCTTGCCCCCG
ACCGTCTACGAGGCCGTCACCAAGAACATTCACGAGTCCTGCATGAGCCAGATAGGCTGGAACCGCATCA
TCGTGGAGAAGCCCTTCGGGAGGGACCTGCAGAGCTCTGACCGGCTGTCCAACCACATCTCCTCCCTGTT
CCGTGAGGACCAGATCTACCGCATCGACAACTACCTGGGCACGGAGATGGTGCAGAACCTCATGGTGCTG
AGATTTGCCAACAGGATCTTCGGCCCCATCTGGAACCGGGACAACATCGCCTGCGTTATCCTCACCTTCA
AGGAGCCCTTTGGCACTGAGGGTCGCGGGGGCTATTTCGATGAATTTGGGATCATCCGGGACGTGATGCA
GAACCACCTACTGCAGATGCTGTGTCTGGTGGCCATGGAGAAGCCCGCCTCCACCAACTCAGATGACGTC
CGTGATGAGAAGGTCAAGGTGTTGAAATGCATCTCAGAGGTGCAGGCCAACAATGTGGTCCTGGGCCAGT
ACGTGGGGAACCCCGATGGAGAGGGCGAGGCCACCAAAGGGTACCTGGACGACCCCACGGTGCCCCGCGG
GTCCACCACCGCCACTTTTGCAGCCGTCGTCCTCTATGTGGAGAATGAGAGGTGGGATGGGGTGCCCTTC
ATCCTGCGCTGCGGCAAGGCCCTGAACGAGCGCAAGGCCGAGGTGAGGCTGCAGTTCCATGATGTGGCCG
GCGACATCTTCCACCAGCAGTGCAAGCGCAACGAGCTGGTGATCCGCGTGCAGCCCAACGAGGCCGTGTA
CACCAAGATGATGACCAAGAAGCCGGGCATGTTCTTCAACCCCGAGGAGTCGGAGCTGGACCTGACCTAC
GGCAACAGATACAAGAACGTGAAGCTCCCTGACGCCTATGAGCGCCTCATCCTGGACGTCTTCTGCGGGA
GCCAGATGCACTTCGTGCGCAGCGACGAGCTCCGTGAGGCCTGGCGTATTTTCACCCCACTGCTGCACCA
GATTGAGCTGGAGAAGCCCAAGCCCATCCCCTATATTTATGGCAGCCGAGGCCCCACGGAGGCAGACGAG
CTGATGAAGAGAGTGGGTTTCCAGTATGAGGGCACCTACAAGTGGGTGAACCCCCACAAGCTCAGACCGG
TCGCCACCATGGTGAGCAAGGGCGAGGAGCTGTTCACCGGGGTGGTGCCCATCCTGGTCGAGCTGGACGG
CGACGTAAACGGCCACAAGTTCAGCGTGTCCGGCGAGGGCGAGGGCGATGCCACCTACGGCAAGCTGACC
CTGAAGCTGATCTGCACCACCGGCAAGCTGCCCGTGCCCTGGCCCACCCTCGTGACCACCCTGGGCTACG
GCCTGCAGTGCTTCGCCCGCTACCCCGACCACATGAAGCAGCACGACTTCTTCAAGTCCGCCATGCCCGA
AGGCTACGTCCAGGAGCGCACCATCTTCTTCAAGGACGACGGCAACTACAAGACCCGCGCCGAGGTGAAG
TTCGAGGGCGACACCCTGGTGAACCGCATCGAGCTGAAGGGCATCGACTTCAAGGAGGACGGCAACATCC
TGGGGCACAAGCTGGAGTACAACTACAACAGCCACAACGTCTATATCACCGCCGACAAGCAGAAGAACGG
CATCAAGGCCAACTTCAAGATCCGCCACAACATCGAGGACGGCGGCGTGCAGCTCGCCGACCACTACCAG
CAGAACACCCCCATCGGCGACGGCCCCGTGCTGCTGCCCGACAACCACTACCTGAGCTACCAGTCCAAAC
TGAGCAAAGACCCCAACGAGAAGCGCGATCACATGGTCCTGCTGGAGTTCGTGACCGCCGCCGGGATCAC
TCTCGGCATGGACGAGCTGTACAAGTAAAGCGGCCGCGACTCTAGATCATAATCAGCCATACCACATTTG
TAGAGGTTTTACTTGCTTTAAAAAACCTCCCACACCTCCCCCTGAACCTGAAACATAAAATGAATGCAAT
TGTTGTTGTTAACTTGTTTATTGCAGCTTATAATGGTTACAAATAAAGCAATAGCATCACAAATTTCACA
AATAAAGCATTTTTTTCACTGCATTCTAGTTGTGGTTTGTCCAAACTCATCAATGTATCTTAAGGCGTAA
ATTGTAAGCGTTAATATTTTGTTAAAATTCGCGTTAAATTTTTGTTAAATCAGCTCATTTTTTAACCAAT
AGGCCGAAATCGGCAAAATCCCTTATAAATCAAAAGAATAGACCGAGATAGGGT
[37 nt withheld, positions 3275-3311]
AAAGAACGTGGACTCCAACGTCAAAGG
[49 nt withheld, positions 3339-3387]
T
[91 nt withheld, positions 3389-3479]
G
[124 nt withheld, positions 3481-3604]
CAGGTGGCACTTTTCGGGGAAATGTGCGCGGAACCCCTATTTGTTTATTTTTCTAAATACATTCAAATAT
GTATCCGCTCATGAGACAATAACCCTGATAAATGCTTCAATAATATTGAAAAAGGAAGAGTCCTGAGGCG
GAAAGAACCAGCTGTGGAATGTGTGTCAGTTAGGGTGTGGAAAGTCCCCAGGCTCCCCAGCAGGCAGAAG
TATGCAAAGCATGCATCTCAATTAGTCAGCAACCAGGTGTGGAAAGTCCCCAGGCTCCCCAGCAGGCAGA
AGTATGCAAAGCATGCATCTCAATTAGTCAGCAACCATAGTCCCGCCCCTAACTCCGCCCATCCCGCCCC
TAACTCCGCCCAGTTCCGCCCATTCTCCGCCCCATGGCTGACTAATTTTTTTTATTTATGCAGAGGCCGA
GGCCGCCTCGGCCTCTGAGCTATTCCAGAAGTAGTGAGGAGGCTTTTTTGGAGGCCTAGGCTTTTGCAAA
GATCGATCAAGAGACAGGATGAGGATCGTTTCGCATGATTGAACAAGATGGATTGCACGCAGGTTCTCCG
GCCGCTTGGGTGGAGAGGCTATTCGGCTATGACTGGGCACAACAGACAATCGGCTGCTCTGATGCCGCCG
TGTTCCGGCTGTCAGCGCAGGGGCGCCCGGTTCTTTTTGTCAAGACCGACCTGTCCGGTGCCCTGAATGA
ACTGCAAGACGAGGCAGCGCGGCTATCGTGGCTGGCCACGACGGGCGTTCCTTGCGCAGCTGTGCTCGAC
GTTGTCACTGAAGCGGGAAGGGACTGGCTGCTATTGGGCGAAGTGCCGGGGCAGGATCTCCTGTCATCTC
ACCTTGCTCCTGCCGAGAAAGTATCCATCATGGCTGATGCAATGCGGCGGCTGCATACGCTTGATCCGGC
TACCTGCCCATTCGACCACCAAGCGAAACATCGCATCGAGCGAGCACGTACTCGGATGGAAGCCGGTCTT
GTCGATCAGGATGATCTGGACGAAGAGCATCAGGGGCTCGCGCCAGCCGAACTGTTCGCCAGGCTCAAGG
CGAGCATGCCCGACGGCGAGGATCTCGTCGTGACCCATGGCGATGCCTGCTTGCCGAATATCATGGTGGA
AAATGGCCGCTTTTCTGGATTCATCGACTGTGGCCGGCTGGGTGTGGCGGACCGCTATCAGGACATAGCG
TTGGCTACCCGTGATATTGCTGAAGAGCTTGGCGGCGAATGGGCTGACCGCTTCCTCGTGCTTTACGGTA
TCGCCGCTCCCGATTCGCAGCGCATCGCCTTCTATCGCCTTCTTGACGAGTTCTTCTGAGCGGGACTCTG
GGGTTCGAAATGACCGACCAAGCGACGCCCAACCTGCCATCACGAGATTTCGATTCCACCGCCGCCTTCT
ATGAAAGGTTGGGCTTCGGAATCGTTTTCCGGGACGCCGGCTGGATGATCCTCCAGCGCGGGGATCTCAT
GCTGGAGTTCTTCGCCCACCCTAGGGGGAGGCTAACTGAAACACGGAAGGAGACAATACCGGAAGGAACC
CGCGCTATGACGGCAATAAAAAGACAGAATAAAACGCACGGTGTTGGGTCGTTTGTTCATAAACGCGGGG
TTCGGTCCCAGGGCTGGCACTCTGTCGATACCCCACCGAGACCCCATTGGGGCCAATACGCCCGCGTTTC
TTCCTTTTCCCCACCCCACCCCCCAAGTTCGGGTGAAGGCCCAGGGCTCGCAGCCAACGTCGGGGCGGCA
GGCCCTGCCATAGCCTCAGGTTACTCATATATACTTTAGATTGATTTAAAACTTCATTTTTAATTTAAAA
GGATCTAGGTGAAGATCCTTTTTGATAATCTCATGACCAAAATCCCTTAACGTGAGTTTTCGTTCCACTG
AGCGTCAGACCCCGTAGAAAAGATCAAAGGATCTTCTTGAGATCCTTTTTTTCTGCGCGTAATCTGCTGC
TTGCAAACAAAAAAACCACCGCTACCAGCGGTGGTTTGTTTGCCGGATCAAGAGCTACCAACTCTTTTTC
CGAAGGTAACTGGCTTCAGCAGAGCGCAGATACCAAATACTGTCCTTCTAGTGTAGCCGTAGTTAGGCCA
CCACTTCAAGAACTCTGTAGCACCGCCTACATACCTCGCTCTGCTAATCCTGTTACCAGTGGCTGCTGCC
AGTGGCGATAAGTCGTGTCTTACCGGGTTGGACTCAAGACGATAGTTACCGGATAAGGCGCAGCGGTCGG
GCTGAACGGGGGGTTCGTGCACACAGCCCAGCTTGGAGCGAACGACCTACACCGAACTGAGATACCTACA
GCGTGAGCTATGAGAAAGCGCCACGCTTCCCGAAGGGAGAAAGGCGGACAGGTATCCGGTAAGCGGCAGG
GTCGGAACAGGAGAGCGCACGAGGGAGCTTCCAGGGGGAAACGCCTGGTATCTTTATAGTCCTGTCGGGT
TTCGCCACCTCTGACTTGAGCGTCGATTTTTGTGATGCTCGTCAGGGGGGCGGAGCCTATGGAAAAACGC
CAGCAACGCGGCCTTTTTACGGTTCCTGGCCTTTTGCTGGCCTTTTGCTCACATGTTCTTTCCTGCGTTA
TCCCCTGATTCTGTGGATAACCGTATTACCGCCATGCAT
Features (pLannotate 1.2.2; 15 found; start..end, strand, type, name):
     61..364     +  enhancer       CMV enhancer: human cytomegalovirus immediate early enhancer
    365..568     +  promoter       CMV promoter: human cytomegalovirus (CMV) immediate early promoter
    591..618     +  misc_feature   MCS (fragment): multiple cloning site
    619..2163    +  CDS            G6PD: G6PD_HUMAN - Experimental evidence at protein level: Swiss-Prot protein existence level 1. Catalyzes the rate-limiting step of the oxidative pentose- phosphate pathway, which represents a route for the dissimilation of carbohydrates besides glycolysis. The main function of this enzyme is to provide reducing power (NADPH) and pentose phosphates for fatty acid and nucleic acid synthesis. From Homo sapiens (Human).
   2179..2895    +  CDS            mVenus: mVenus is a basic (constitutively fluorescent) yellow fluorescent protein published in 2006, derived from Aequorea victoria. It is reported to be a rapidly-maturing monomer with moderate acid sensitivity.
   2915..2998    +  CDS            large T antigen (fragment): large T antigen from SV40 (simian virus 40)
   3021..3142    +  polyA_signal   SV40 poly(A) signal: SV40 polyadenylation signal
   3176..3604    -  rep_origin     f1 ori (sequence partly withheld): f1 bacteriophage origin of replication; arrow indicates direction of (+) strand synthesis
   3631..3735    +  promoter       AmpR promoter: bla
   3737..4094    +  promoter       SV40 promoter: SV40 enhancer and early promoter
   4129..4923    +  CDS            NeoR/KanR: aminoglycoside phosphotransferase from Tn5; aph(3')-II (or nptII); confers resistance to neomycin, kanamycin, and G418 (Geneticin®)
   4944..5096    +  CDS            ble (fragment): BLE_KLEPN - Experimental evidence at protein level: Swiss-Prot protein existence level 1. Binding protein with a strong affinity to the bleomycin family of antibiotics. Binds to CL990; an antimitotic-antibiotic compound. From Klebsiella pneumoniae.
   5155..5202    +  polyA_signal   HSV TK poly(A) signal: herpes simplex virus thymidine kinase polyadenylation signal (Cole and Stacy, 1985)
   5293..5309    -  polyA_signal   bGH poly(A) signal (fragment): bovine growth hormone polyadenylation signal
   5531..6119    +  rep_origin     ori: high-copy-number ColE1/pMB1/pBR322/pUC origin of replication
