[The description below was written by a language model from this plasmid's Addgene catalogue record and pLannotate feature annotations shown in this document.]
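Description:
Venus-tagged Apollo-NADP+ is a 6.2 kb mammalian expression plasmid built on the pEYFP-N1 backbone and designed to report cytoplasmic NADP+ in transfected cells. It replicates in bacteria from a high-copy ColE1/pUC-type origin and also carries an f1 origin. A single Tn5 aminoglycoside phosphotransferase gene (NeoR/KanR) provides selection in both hosts. The bacterial bla-type promoter drives it for kanamycin resistance in E. coli, and the SV40 enhancer/early promoter drives it for G418 selection in mammalian cells, with an HSV TK polyadenylation signal terminating the transcript. The short ble, bGH poly(A) and SV40 large T antigen matches in the feature table are fragments, most likely backbone remnants rather than functional elements.

The payload is a roughly 2.3 kb insert cloned between XhoI and NotI sites, placed downstream of the human CMV immediate-early enhancer and promoter and followed by the SV40 polyadenylation signal. The annotation shows that it consists of a coding sequence matching human glucose-6-phosphate dehydrogenase (G6PD), the NADP+-using enzyme of the oxidative pentose phosphate pathway. This is followed after a short linker by the yellow fluorescent protein Venus (annotated as mVenus), giving a C-terminally tagged fusion. The catalogue lists the insert as synthetic, so the G6PD portion may be engineered, but the record does not state any specific mutations. It also does not describe the sensing mechanism or the optical readout. The associated publication title describes Apollo-NADP+ as a spectrally tunable family of genetically encoded sensors, of which this is the Venus-coloured member. No targeting signal is annotated, which fits the stated cytoplasmic readout.
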