Addgene plasmid #71797: Venus-tagged Apollo-NADP+
Purpose: Expresses Venus-tagged Apollo-NADP+ in mammalian cells as a reporter for cytoplasmic NADP+
Depositing lab: Jonathan Rocheleau. Depositing organization: University of Toronto. Publication: Apollo-NADP: a spectrally tunable family of genetically encoded sensors for NADP. Cameron WD, Bui CV, Hutchinson A, Loppnau P, Graslund S, Rocheleau JV. Nat Methods. 2016 Feb 15. doi: 10.1038/nmeth.3764. PubMed 26878383.
Backbone
  Vector backbone: pEYFP N1
  Backbone size w/o insert (bp): 3953
  Total vector size (bp): 6233
  Vector type: Mammalian Expression
  Selectable markers: Neomycin (select with G418)
Growth in bacteria
  Bacterial resistance: Kanamycin, 50 μg/mL
  Growth temperature: 37°C
  Growth strain: DH5alpha
  Copy number: High Copy
Gene/Insert
  Gene/Insert name: Apollo-NADP+
  Species: Synthetic
  Insert size (bp): 2280
  Promoter: CMV
  Cloning method: Restriction Enzyme; 5′ cloning site XhoI (not destroyed); 3′ cloning site NotI (not destroyed)
  Sequencing primers: 5′ CCAAAATCAACGGGACTTTCC; 3′ CAGGTTCAGGGGGAGGTGTGG
Terms and licenses: Academic/Nonprofit Terms; Industry Terms: Not Available to Industry
How to cite: Venus-tagged Apollo-NADP+ was a gift from Jonathan Rocheleau (Addgene plasmid # 71797 ; http://n2t.net/addgene:71797 ; RRID:Addgene_71797)
