>Addgene plasmid #71797 | Venus-tagged Apollo-NADP+ | depositor partial sequence | sequence record 133693 | Mutated G6PD
ATGGCAGAGCAGGTGGCCCTGAGCCGGACCCAGGTGTGCGGGATCCTGCGGGAAGAGCTTTTCCAGGGCG
ATGCCTTCCATCAGTCGGATACACACATATTCATCATCATGGGTGCAGCGGGTGACCTGGCCAAGAAGAA
GATCTACCCCACCATCTGGTGGCTGTTCCGGGATGGCCTTCTGCCCGAAAACACCTTCATCGTGGGCTAT
GCTCAGTCCCGCCTCACAGTGGCTGACATCCGCAAACAGAGTGAGCCCTTCTTCAAGGCCACCCCAGAGG
AGAAGCTCAAGCTGGAGGACTTCTTTGCCCGCAACTCCTATGTGGCTGGCCAGTACGATGATGCAGCCTC
CTACCAGCGCCTCAACAGCCACATGAATGCCCTCCACCTGGGGTCACAGGCCAACCGCCTCTTCTACCTG
GCCTTGCCCCCGACCGTCTACGAGGCCGTCACCAAGAACATTCACGAGTCCTGCATGAGCCAGATAGGCT
GGAACCGCATCATCGTGGAGAAGCCCTTCGGGAGGGACCTGCAGAGCTCTGACCGGCTGTCCAACCACAT
CTCCTCCCTGTTCCGTGAGGACCAGATCTACCGCATCGACAACTACCTGGGCACGGAGATGGTGCAGAAC
CTCATGGTGCTGAGATTTGCCAACAGGATCTTCGGCCCCATCTGGAACCGGGACAACATCGCCTGCGTTA
TCCTCACCTTCAAGGAGCCCTTTGGCACTGAGGGTCGCGGGGGCTATTTCGATGAATTTGGGATCATCCG
GGACGTGATGCAGAACCACCTACTGCAGATGCTGTGTCTGGTGGCCATGGAGAAGCCCGCCTCCACCAAC
TCAGATGACGTCCGTGATGAGAAGGTCAAGGTGTTGAAATGCATCTCAGAGGTGCAGGCCAACAATGTGG
TCCTGGGCCAGTACGTGGGGAACCCCGATGGAGAGGGCGAGGCCACCAAAGGGTACCTGGACGACCCCAC
GGTGCCCCGCGGGTCCACCACCGCCACTTTTGCAGCCGTCGTCCTCTATGTGGAGAATGAGAGGTGGGAT
GGGGTGCCCTTCATCCTGCGCTGCGGCAAGGCCCTGAACGAGCGCAAGGCCGAGGTGAGGCTGCAGTTCC
ATGATGTGGCCGGCGACATCTTCCACCAGCAGTGCAAGCGCAACGAGCTGGTGATCCGCGTGCAGCCCAA
CGAGGCCGTGTACACCAAGATGATGACCAAGAAGCCGGGCATGTTCTTCAACCCCGAGGAGTCGGAGCTG
GACCTGACCTACGGCAACAGATACAAGAACGTGAAGCTCCCTGACGCCTATGAGCGCCTCATCCTGGACG
TCTTCTGCGGGAGCCAGATGCACTTCGTGCGCAGCGACGAGCTCCGTGAGGCCTGGCGTATTTTCACCCC
ACTGCTGCACCAGATTGAGCTGGAGAAGCCCAAGCCCATCCCCTATATTTATGGCAGCCGAGGCCCCACG
GAGGCAGACGAGCTGATGAAGAGAGTGGGTTTCCAGTATGAGGGCACCTACAAGTGGGTGAACCCCCACA
AGCTC
