>Addgene plasmid #71797 | Venus-tagged Apollo-NADP+ | addgene partial sequence | sequence record 138399 | C-ter-GFP 5'-CTCCTCGCCCTTGCTCAC-3'
CACTTGTAGGTGCCCTCATACTGGAAACCCACTCTCTTCATCAGCTCGTCTGCCTCCGTGGGGCCTCGGC
TGCCATAAATATAGGGGATGGGCTTGGGCTTCTCCAGCTCAATCTGGTGCAGCAGTGGGGTGAAAATACG
CCAGGCCTCACGGAGCTCGTCGCTGCGCACGAAGTGCATCTGGCTCCCGCAGAAGACGTCCAGGATGAGG
CGCTCATAGGCGTCAGGGAGCTTCACGTTCTTGTATCTGTTGCCGTAGGTCAGGTCCAGCTCCGACTCCT
CGGGGTTGAAGAACATGCCCGGCTTCTTGGTCATCATCTTGGTGTACACGGCCTCGTTGGGCTGCACGCG
GATCACCAGCTCGTTGCGCTTGCACTGCTGGTGGAAGATGTCGCCGGCCACATCATGGAACTGCAGCCTC
ACCTCGGCCTTGCGCTCGTTCAGGGCCTTGCCGCAGCGCAGGATGAAGGGCACCCCATCCCACCTCTCAT
TCTCCACATAGAGGACGACGGCTGCAAAAGTGGCGGTGGTGGACCCGCGGGGCACCGTGGGGTCGTCCAG
GTACCCTTTGGTGGCCTCGCCCTCTCCATCGGGGTTCCCCACGTACTGGCCCAGGACCACATTGTTGGCC
TGCACCTCTGAGATGCATTTCAACACCTTGACCTTCTCATCACGGACGTCATCTGAGTTGGTGGAGGCGG
GCTTCTCCATGGCCACCAGACACAGCATCTGCAGTAGGTGGTTCTGCATCACGTCCCGGATGATCCCAAA
TTCATCGAAATAGCCCCCGCGACCCTCAGTGCCAAAGGGCTCCTTGAAGGTGAGGATAACGCAGGCGATG
TTGTCCCGGTTCCAGATGGGG
