>Addgene plasmid #71797 | Venus-tagged Apollo-NADP+ | addgene partial sequence | sequence record 138400 | SV40pA-R 5'-GAAATTTGTGATGCTATTGC-3'
ACAACAATTGCATTCATTTTATGTTTCAGGTTCAGGGGGAGGTGTGGGAGGTTTTTTAAAGCAAGTAAAA
CCTCTACAAATGTGGTATGGCTGATTATGATCTAGAGTCGCGGCCGCTTTACTTGTACAGCTCGTCCATG
CCGAGAGTGATCCCGGCGGCGGTCACGAACTCCAGCAGGACCATGTGATCGCGCTTCTCGTTGGGGTCTT
TGCTCAGTTTGGACTGGTAGCTCAGGTAGTGGTTGTCGGGCAGCAGCACGGGGCCGTCGCCGATGGGGGT
GTTCTGCTGGTAGTGGTCGGCGAGCTGCACGCCGCCGTCCTCGATGTTGTGGCGGATCTTGAAGTTGGCC
TTGATGCCGTTCTTCTGCTTGTCGGCGGTGATATAGACGTTGTGGCTGTTGTAGTTGTACTCCAGCTTGT
GCCCCAGGATGTTGCCGTCCTCCTTGAAGTCGATGCCCTTCAGCTCGATGCGGTTCACCAGGGTGTCGCC
CTCGAACTTCACCTCGGCGCGGGTCTTGTAGTTGCCGTCGTCCTTGAAGAAGATGGTGCGCTCCTGGACG
TAGCCTTCGGGCATGGCGGACTTGAAGAAGTCGTGCTGCTTCATGTGGTCGGGGTAGCGGGCGAAGCACT
GCAGGCCGTAGCCCAGGGTGGTCACGAGGGTGGGCCAGGGCACGGGCAGCTTGCCGGTGGTGCAGATCAG
CTTCAGGGTCAGCTTGCCGTAGGTGGCATCGCCCTCGCCCTCGCCGGACACGCTGAACTTGTGGCCGTTT
ACGTCGCCGTCCAGCTCGACCAGGATGGGCACCACCCCGGTGAACAGCTCCTCGCCCTTGCTCACCATGG
TGGC
